Addgene plasmid #142109: TFORF2491
Purpose: Lentiviral vector for overexpressing transcription factor ORFs with unique 24-bp barcodes. Barcodes facilitate identification of transcription factors in pooled screens.
Depositing lab: Feng Zhang. Depositing organization: Broad Institute. Publication: A transcription factor atlas of directed differentiation. Joung J, Ma S, Tay T, Geiger-Schuller KR, Kirchgatterer PC, Verdine VK, Guo B, Arias-Garcia MA, Allen WE, Singh A, Kuksenko O, Abudayyeh OO, Gootenberg JS, Fu Z, Macrae RK, Buenrostro JD, Regev A, Zhang F. Cell. 2023 Jan 5;186(1):209-229.e26. doi: 10.1016/j.cell.2022.11.026. PubMed 36608654.
Backbone
  Vector backbone: pLX_TRC317
  Backbone manufacturer: Broad Institute Genetic Perturbation Platform
  Backbone size w/o insert (bp): 8264
  Vector type: Mammalian Expression, Lentiviral
  Selectable markers: Puromycin
Growth in bacteria
  Bacterial resistance: Ampicillin, 100 μg/mL
  Growth temperature: 37°C
  Growth strain: NEB Stable
  Copy number: High Copy
Gene/Insert
  Gene/Insert name: ZBTB17
  Species: H. sapiens (human)
  Insert size (bp): 2267
  Entrez Gene: ZBTB17 (a.k.a. MIZ-1, ZNF151, ZNF60, pHZ-67)
  Promoter: EF1a
  Cloning method: Unknown
  Sequencing primers: 5′ GGGTGGAGACTGAAGTTAGGCCAG; 3′ CACATAGCGTAAAAGGAGCAACATAG
Terms and licenses: Academic/Nonprofit Terms; Industry Terms: Not Available to Industry
Depositor comments: NM_001242884,XM_011542088,ENST00000537142 . The transcription factor ORF portion of this plasmid was synthesized by Genewiz. Please test multiple small colonies in case of plasmid recombination. To make this collection available in a timely manner, a portion of this collection was not fully sequenced by Addgene. If an Addgene verified full plasmid sequence is not available, please contact us prior to placing an order to request the full sequence.
How to cite: TFORF2491 was a gift from Feng Zhang (Addgene plasmid # 142109 ; http://n2t.net/addgene:142109 ; RRID:Addgene_142109)
