[The description below was written by a language model from this plasmid's Addgene catalogue record and pLannotate feature annotations shown in this document.]
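Description:
TFORF2491 is a lentiviral mammalian expression plasmid built on the pLX_TRC317 backbone. It belongs to a barcoded library of transcription factor open reading frames designed for pooled overexpression screens. In bacteria it replicates from a high-copy ColE1/pUC-type origin and is selected with ampicillin through the bla gene. An f1 origin and remnants of a lac/T7/T3 cloning region are also present in the backbone. The sequenced record is 10,531 nt, which matches the stated backbone plus insert.

The transfer cassette has a third-generation, self-inactivating layout. An RSV promoter drives a truncated HIV-1 5' LTR, followed by the Ψ packaging signal with a gag fragment, the RRE for Rev-dependent nuclear export, a cPPT/CTS element, and a ΔU3 3' LTR with a downstream SV40 polyadenylation signal. Within the provirus, an SV40 early promoter/origin region drives puromycin N-acetyltransferase, allowing selection of transduced cells. A separate EF-1α promoter drives the human ZBTB17 (MIZ-1) ORF, a zinc finger transcription factor that can activate or repress transcription depending on its binding partners. The annotation splits the ORF into a short N-terminal match to the mouse orthologue and a longer human match, which probably reflects conserved sequence and the particular isoform synthesized rather than a chimera. A WPRE downstream of the ORF enhances transcript expression.

The catalogue entry describes a unique 24-bp barcode that identifies the transcription factor in pooled screens, but the feature table does not annotate it and its position is not recorded. The depositor also warns that the plasmid may recombine during propagation, as is common for LTR-containing vectors.
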