Features (pLannotate 1.2.2; 32 found; start..end, strand, type, name):
      5..231     +  promoter       RSV promoter: Rous sarcoma virus enhancer/promoter
    232..412     +  LTR            5' LTR (truncated): truncated 5' long terminal repeat (LTR) from HIV-1
    459..584     +  misc_feature   HIV-1 Ψ: packaging signal of human immunodeficiency virus type 1
    568..931     +  CDS            HIV-1 gag (fragment): gag protein from human immunodeficiency virus 1; gag
   1077..1310    +  misc_feature   RRE: The Rev response element (RRE) of HIV-1 allows for Rev-dependent mRNA export from the nucleus to the cytoplasm.
   1687..1713    +  CDS            Rev (fragment): human immunodeficiency virus 1 (HIV-1) Rev protein; rev; enhances nuclear export of unspliced and incompletely spliced viral mRNAs
   1720..1743    +  promoter       SV40 promoter (fragment): SV40 early promoter
   1744..1815    +  promoter       SV40 promoter (fragment): SV40 enhancer and early promoter
   1839..1974    +  rep_origin     SV40 ori: SV40 origin of replication
   2020..2616    +  CDS            PuroR (fragment): puromycin N-acetyltransferase; pac from Streptomyces; confers resistance to puromycin
   2665..2782    +  misc_feature   cPPT/CTS: central polypurine tract and central termination sequence of HIV-1
   2847..2913    +  CDS            small t antigen (fragment): SV40 (simian virus 40) small t antigen
   2920..4098    +  promoter       EF-1α promoter: strong constitutive promoter for human elongation factor EF-1α
   4117..4239    +  CDS            Zbtb17 (fragment): ZBT17_MOUSE - Also known as Zfp100, Znf151. Experimental evidence at protein level: Swiss-Prot protein existence level 1. Transcription factor that can function as an activator or repressor depending on its binding partners, and by targeting negative regulators of cell cycle progression. Has been shown to bind to the promoters of adenovirus major late protein and cyclin D1 and activate transcription. Required for early embryonic development during gastrulation. Plays a critical role in early lymphocyte development, where it is essential to prevent apoptosis in lymphoid precursors, allowing the
   4262..6277    +  CDS            ZBTB17 (fragment): ZBT17_HUMAN - Also known as MIZ1, ZNF151, ZNF60. Experimental evidence at protein level: Swiss-Prot protein existence level 1. Transcription factor that can function as an activator or repressor depending on its binding partners, and by targeting negative regulators of cell cycle progression. Plays a critical role in early lymphocyte development, where it is essential to prevent apoptosis in lymphoid precursors, allowing them to survive in response to IL7 and undergo proper lineage commitment. Has been shown to bind to the promoters of adenovirus major late protein and cyclin D1 and activate t
   6293..6346    +  promoter       U6 promoter (fragment): RNA polymerase III promoter for human U6 snRNA
   6388..6976    +  misc_feature   WPRE: woodchuck hepatitis virus posttranscriptional regulatory element
   7027..7046    +  misc_feature   cPPT/CTS (fragment): central polypurine tract and central termination sequence of HIV-1
   7048..7281    +  LTR            3' LTR (ΔU3): self-inactivating 3' long terminal repeat (LTR) from HIV-1
   7359..7480    +  polyA_signal   SV40 poly(A) signal: SV40 polyadenylation signal
   7520..7655    +  rep_origin     SV40 ori: SV40 origin of replication
   7676..7694    -  promoter       T7 promoter: promoter for bacteriophage T7 RNA polymerase
   7702..7857    +  CDS            lacZα (fragment): LacZα fragment of β-galactosidase; lacZ fragment
   7862..8290    +  rep_origin     f1 ori (sequence partly withheld): f1 bacteriophage origin of replication; arrow indicates direction of (+) strand synthesis
   8343..8447    +  promoter       AmpR promoter: bla
   8448..9308    +  CDS            AmpR: β-lactamase; bla; confers resistance to ampicillin, carbenicillin, and related antibiotics
   9479..10067   +  rep_origin     ori: high-copy-number ColE1/pMB1/pBR322/pUC origin of replication
  10250..10342   +  CDS            lacI (fragment): lac repressor; lacI; The lac repressor binds to the lac operator to inhibit transcription in E. coli. This inhibition can be relieved by adding lactose or isopropyl-β-D-thiogalactopyranoside (IPTG).
  10355..10376   +  protein_bind   CAP binding site: CAP binding activates transcription in the presence of cAMP. E. coli catabolite activator protein
  10391..10421   +  promoter       lac promoter: promoter for the E. coli lac operon
  10429..10445   +  protein_bind   lac operator: The lac repressor binds to the lac operator to inhibit transcription in E. coli. This inhibition can be relieved by adding lactose or isopropyl-β-D-thiogalactopyranoside (IPTG). lac repressor encoded by lacI
  10490..10508   +  promoter       T3 promoter: promoter for bacteriophage T3 RNA polymerase
>Addgene plasmid #142109 | TFORF2491 | addgene full sequence | sequence record 395716 | Addgene NGS Result
TTAATGTAGTCTTATGCAATACTCTTGTAGTCTTGCAACATGGTAACGATGAGTTAGCAACATGCCTTAC
AAGGAGAGAAAAAGCACCGTGCATGCCGATTGGTGGAAGTAAGGTGGTACGATCGTGCCTTATTAGGAAG
GCAACAGACGGGTCTGACATGGATTGGACGAACCACTGAATTGCCGCATTGCAGAGATATTGTATTTAAG
TGCCTAGCTCGATACATAAACGGGTCTCTCTGGTTAGACCAGATCTGAGCCTGGGAGCTCTCTGGCTAAC
TAGGGAACCCACTGCTTAAGCCTCAATAAAGCTTGCCTTGAGTGCTTCAAGTAGTGTGTGCCCGTCTGTT
GTGTGACTCTGGTAACTAGAGATCCCTCAGACCCTTTTAGTCAGTGTGGAAAATCTCTAGCAGTGGCGCC
CGAACAGGGACTTGAAAGCGAAAGGGAAACCAGAGGAGCTCTCTCGACGCAGGACTCGGCTTGCTGAAGC
GCGCACGGCAAGAGGCGAGGGGCGGCGACTGGTGAGTACGCCAAAAATTTTGACTAGCGGAGGCTAGAAG
GAGAGAGATGGGTGCGAGAGCGTCAGTATTAAGCGGGGGAGAATTAGATCGCGATGGGAAAAAATTCGGT
TAAGGCCAGGGGGAAAGAAAAAATATAAATTAAAACATATAGTATGGGCAAGCAGGGAGCTAGAACGATT
CGCAGTTAATCCTGGCCTGTTAGAAACATCAGAAGGCTGTAGACAAATACTGGGACAGCTACAACCATCC
CTTCAGACAGGATCAGAAGAACTTAGATCATTATATAATACAGTAGCAACCCTCTATTGTGTGCATCAAA
GGATAGAGATAAAAGACACCAAGGAAGCTTTAGACAAGATAGAGGAAGAGCAAAACAAAAGTAAGACCAC
CGCACAGCAAGCGGCCGCTGATCTTCAGACCTGGAGGAGGAGATATGAGGGACAATTGGAGAAGTGAATT
ATATAAATATAAAGTAGTAAAAATTGAACCATTAGGAGTAGCACCCACCAAGGCAAAGAGAAGAGTGGTG
CAGAGAGAAAAAAGAGCAGTGGGAATAGGAGCTTTGTTCCTTGGGTTCTTGGGAGCAGCAGGAAGCACTA
TGGGCGCAGCGTCAATGACGCTGACGGTACAGGCCAGACAATTATTGTCTGGTATAGTGCAGCAGCAGAA
CAATTTGCTGAGGGCTATTGAGGCGCAACAGCATCTGTTGCAACTCACAGTCTGGGGCATCAAGCAGCTC
CAGGCAAGAATCCTGGCTGTGGAAAGATACCTAAAGGATCAACAGCTCCTGGGGATTTGGGGTTGCTCTG
GAAAACTCATTTGCACCACTGCTGTGCCTTGGAATGCTAGTTGGAGTAATAAATCTCTGGAACAGATTTG
GAATCACACGACCTGGATGGAGTGGGACAGAGAAATTAACAATTACACAAGCTTAATACACTCCTTAATT
GAAGAATCGCAAAACCAGCAAGAAAAGAATGAACAAGAATTATTGGAATTAGATAAATGGGCAAGTTTGT
GGAATTGGTTTAACATAACAAATTGGCTGTGGTATATAAAATTATTCATAATGATAGTAGGAGGCTTGGT
AGGTTTAAGAATAGTTTTTGCTGTACTTTCTATAGTGAATAGAGTTAGGCAGGGATATTCACCATTATCG
TTTCAGACCCACCTCCCAACCCCGAGGGGACCCATGCATTGCATCTCAATTAGTCAGCAACCAGGTGTGG
AAAGTCCCCAGGCTCCCCAGCAGGCAGAAGTATGCAAAGCATGCGTCTCAATTAGTCAGCAACCATAGTC
CCGCCCCTAACTCCGCCCATCCCGCCCCTAACTCCGCCCAGTTCCGCCCATTCTCCGCCCCATGGCTGAC
TAATTTTTTTTATTTATGCAGAGGCCGAGGCCGCCTCGGCCTCTGAGCTATTCCAGAAGTAGTGAGGAGG
CTTTTTTGGAGGCCTAGGCTTTTGCAAAAAGCTTTCTAGAGGTACCACCGGAGCTTACCATGACCGAGTA
CAAGCCCACGGTGCGCCTCGCCACCCGCGACGACGTCCCCAGGGCCGTACGCACCCTCGCCGCCGCGTTC
GCCGACTACCCCGCCACGCGCCACACCGTCGATCCGGACCGCCACATCGAGCGGGTCACCGAGCTGCAAG
AACTCTTCCTCACGCGCGTCGGGCTCGACATCGGCAAGGTGTGGGTCGCGGACGACGGCGCCGCCGTGGC
GGTCTGGACCACGCCGGAGAGCGTCGAAGCGGGGGCGGTGTTCGCCGAGATCGGCCCGCGCATGGCCGAG
TTGAGCGGTTCCCGGCTGGCCGCGCAGCAACAGATGGAAGGCCTCCTGGCGCCGCACCGGCCCAAGGAGC
CCGCGTGGTTCCTGGCCACCGTCGGCGTCTCGCCCGACCACCAGGGCAAGGGTCTGGGCAGCGCCGTCGT
GCTCCCCGGAGTGGAGGCGGCCGAGCGCGCCGGGGTGCCCGCCTTCCTGGAGACCTCCGCGCCCCGCAAC
CTCCCCTTCTACGAGCGGCTCGGCTTCACCGTCACCGCCGACGTCGAGGTGCCCGAAGGACCGCGCACCT
GGTGCATGACCCGCAAGCCCGGTGCCAGTTAACGAATTCTAGATCTTGAGACAAATGGCAGTATTCATCC
ACAATTTTAAAAGAAAAGGGGGGATTGGGGGGTACAGTGCAGGGGAAAGAATAGTAGACATAATAGCAAC
AGACATACAAACTAAAGAATTACAAAAACAAATTACAAAAATTCAAAATTTTCGGGTTTATTACAGGGAC
AGCAGAGATCCACTTTGGCGCCGGCTCGAGGCCTGCAGGTGCAAAGATGGATAAAGTTTTAAACAGAGAG
GAATCTTTGCAGCTAATGGACCTTCTAGGTCTTGAAAGGAGTGGGAATTGGCTCCGGTGCCCGTCAGTGG
GCAGAGCGCACATCGCCCACAGTCCCCGAGAAGTTGGGGGGAGGGGTCGGCAATTGAACCGGTGCCTAGA
GAAGGTGGCGCGGGGTAAACTGGGAAAGTGATGTCGTGTACTGGCTCCGCCTTTTTCCCGAGGGTGGGGG
AGAACCGTATATAAGTGCAGTAGTCGCCGTGAACGTTCTTTTTCGCAACGGGTTTGCCGCCAGAACACAG
GTAAGTGCCGTGTGTGGTTCCCGCGGGCCTGGCCTCTTTACGGGTTATGGCCCTTGCGTGCCTTGAATTA
CTTCCACCTGGCTGCAGTACGTGATTCTTGATCCCGAGCTTCGGGTTGGAAGTGGGTGGGAGAGTTCGAG
GCCTTGCGCTTAAGGAGCCCCTTCGCCTCGTGCTTGAGTTGAGGCCTGGCCTGGGCGCTGGGGCCGCCGC
GTGCGAATCTGGTGGCACCTTCGCGCCTGTCTCGCTGCTTTCGATAAGTCTCTAGCCATTTAAAATTTTT
GATGACCTGCTGCGACGCTTTTTTTCTGGCAAGATAGTCTTGTAAATGCGGGCCAAGATCTGCACACTGG
TATTTCGGTTTTTGGGGCCGCGGGCGGCGACGGGGCCCGTGCGTCCCAGCGCACATGTTCGGCGAGGCGG
GGCCTGCGAGCGCGGCCACCGAGAATCGGACGGGGGTAGTCTCAAGCTGGCCGGCCTGCTCTGGTGCCTG
GCCTCGCGCCGCCGTGTATCGCCCCGCCCTGGGCGGCAAGGCTGGCCCGGTCGGCACCAGTTGCGTGAGC
GGAAAGATGGCCGCTTCCCGGCCCTGCTGCAGGGAGCTCAAAATGGAGGACGCGGCGCTCGGGAGAGCGG
GCGGGTGAGTCACCCACACAAAGGAAAAGGGCCTTTCCGTCCTCAGCCGTCGCTTCATGTGACTCCACGG
AGTACCGGGCGCCGTCCAGGCACCTCGATTAGTTCTCGAGCTTTTGGAGTACGTCGTCTTTAGGTTGGGG
GGAGGGGTTTTATGCGATGGAGTTTCCCCACACTGAGTGGGTGGAGACTGAAGTTAGGCCAGCTTGGCAC
TTGATGTAATTCTCCTTGGAATTTGCCCTTTTTGAGTTTGGATCTTGGTTCATTCTCAAGCCTCAGACAG
TGGTTCAAAGTTTTTTTCTTCCATTTCAGGTGTCGTGAGGCTAGCACCGCCACCATGATGTGCTGGCCGT
GGCCACTTTCCTCCAAATGCAGGACATCATCACGGCCTGCCATGCCCTCAAGTCACTTGCTGAGCCGGCT
ACCAGCCCTGGGGGAAATGCGGAGGCCTTGGCCACAGAAGGTCTGCCCTGTTCCATCTCCAGGAGGGGAC
AAGAGAGCCAAAGAGGAGAAGGTGGCCACCAGCACGCTGAGCAGGCTGGAGCAGGCAGGACGCAGCACAC
CCATAGGCCCCAGCAGGGACCTCAAGGAGGAGCGCGGCGGTCAGGCCCAGAGTGCGGCCAGCGGTGCAGA
GCAGACAGAGAAAGCCGATGCGCCCCGGGAGCCGCCGCCTGTGGAGCTCAAGCCAGACCCCACGAGTGGC
ATGGCTGCTGCAGAAGCTGAGGCCGCTTTGTCCGAGAGCTCGGAGCAAGAAATGGAGGTGGAGCCCGCCC
GGAAAGGGGAAGAGGAGCAAAAGGAGCAAGAGGAGCAAGAGGAGGAGGGCGCAGGGCCAGCTGAGGTCAA
GGAGGAGGGTTCCCAGCTGGAGAACGGAGAGGCCCCCGAGGAGAACGAGAATGAGGAGTCAGCGGGCACA
GACTCGGGGCAGGAGCTCGGCTCCGAGGCCCGGGGCCTGCGCTCAGGCACCTACGGCGACCGCACGGAGT
CCAAGGCCTACGGCTCCGTCATCCACAAGTGCGAGGACTGTGGGAAGGAGTTCACGCACACGGGGAACTT
CAAGCGGCACATCCGCATCCACACGGGGGAGAAGCCCTTCTCGTGCCGGGAGTGCAGCAAGGCCTTTTCC
GACCCGGCCGCGTGCAAGGCCCATGAGAAGACGCACAGCCCTCTGAAGCCCTACGGCTGCGAGGAGTGCG
GGAAGAGCTACCGCCTCATCAGCCTGCTGAACCTGCACAAGAAGCGGCACTCGGGCGAGGCGCGCTACCG
CTGCGAGGACTGCGGCAAGCTCTTCACCACCTCGGGCAACCTCAAGCGCCACCAGCTGGTGCACAGCGGC
GAGAAGCCCTACCAGTGCGACTACTGCGGCCGCTCCTTCTCCGACCCCACTTCCAAGATGCGCCACCTGG
AGACCCACGACACGGACAAGGAGCACAAGTGCCCACACTGCGACAAGAAGTTCAACCAGGTAGGGAACCT
GAAGGCCCACCTGAAGATCCACATCGCTGACGGGCCCCTCAAGTGCCGAGAGTGTGGGAAGCAGTTCACC
ACCTCAGGGAACCTGAAGCGGCACCTTCGGATCCACAGCGGGGAGAAGCCCTACGTGTGCATCCACTGCC
AGCGACAGTTTGCAGACCCCGGCGCTCTGCAGCGGCACGTCCGCATTCACACAGGTGAGAAGCCATGCCA
GTGTGTGATGTGCGGTAAGGCCTTCACCCAGGCCAGCTCCCTCATCGCCCACGTGCGCCAGCACACCGGG
GAGAAGCCCTACGTCTGCGAGCGCTGCGGCAAGAGATTCGTCCAGTCCAGCCAGTTGGCCAATCATATTC
GCCACCACGACAACATCCGCCCACACAAGTGCAGCGTGTGCAGCAAGGCCTTCGTGAACGTGGGGGACCT
GTCCAAGCACATCATCATTCACACTGGAGAGAAGCCTTACCTGTGTGATAAGTGTGGGCGTGGCTTCAAC
CGGGTAGACAACCTGCGCTCCCACGTGAAGACCGTGCACCAGGGCAAGGCAGGCATCAAGATCCTGGAGC
CCGAGGAGGGCAGTGAGGTCAGCGTGGTCACTGTGGATGACATGGTCACGCTGGCTACCGAGGCACTGGC
AGCGACAGCCGTCACTCAGCTCACAGTGGTGCCGGTGGGAGCTGCAGTGACAGCCGATGAGACGGAAGTC
CTGAAGGCCGAGATCAGCAAAGCTGTGAAGCAAGTGCAGGAAGAAGACCCCAACACTCACATCCTCTACG
CCTGTGACTCCTGTGGGGACAAGTTTCTGGATGCCAACAGCCTGGCTCAGCATGTGCGAATCCACACAGC
CCAGGCACTGGTCATGTTCCAGACAGACGCGGACTTCTATCAGCAGTATGGGCCAGGTGGCACGTGGCCT
GCCGGGCAGGTGCTGCAGGCTGGGGAGCTGGTCTTCCGCCCTCGCGACGGGGCTGAGGGCCAGCCCGCAC
TGGCAGAGACCTCCCCTACAGCTCCTGAATGTCCCCCGCCTGCCGAGTAGTAATGAACTAGTCCGTAACT
TGAAAGTATTTCGATTTCTTGGCTTTATATATCTTGTGGAAAGGACGACACATTATTTGCTACTAACATG
AAACGCGTTAAGTCGACAATCAACCTCTGGATTACAAAATTTGTGAAAGATTGACTGGTATTCTTAACTA
TGTTGCTCCTTTTACGCTATGTGGATACGCTGCTTTAATGCCTTTGTATCATGCTATTGCTTCCCGTATG
GCTTTCATTTTCTCCTCCTTGTATAAATCCTGGTTGCTGTCTCTTTATGAGGAGTTGTGGCCCGTTGTCA
GGCAACGTGGCGTGGTGTGCACTGTGTTTGCTGACGCAACCCCCACTGGTTGGGGCATTGCCACCACCTG
TCAGCTCCTTTCCGGGACTTTCGCTTTCCCCCTCCCTATTGCCACGGCGGAACTCATCGCCGCCTGCCTT
GCCCGCTGCTGGACAGGGGCTCGGCTGTTGGGCACTGACAATTCCGTGGTGTTGTCGGGGAAATCATCGT
CCTTTCCTTGGCTGCTCGCCTGTGTTGCCACCTGGATTCTGCGCGGGACGTCCTTCTGCTACGTCCCTTC
GGCCCTCAATCCAGCGGACCTTCCTTCCCGCGGCCTGCTGCCGGCTCTGCGGCCTCTTCCGCGTCTTCGC
CTTCGCCCTCAGACGAGTCGGATCTCCCTTTGGGCCGCCTCCCCGCGTCGACTTTAAGACCAATGACTTA
CAAGGCAGCTGTAGATCTTAGCCACTTTTTAAAAGAAAAGGGGGGACTGGAAGGGCTAATTCACTCCCAA
CGAAGACAAGATCTGCTTTTTGCTTGTACTGGGTCTCTCTGGTTAGACCAGATCTGAGCCTGGGAGCTCT
CTGGCTAACTAGGGAACCCACTGCTTAAGCCTCAATAAAGCTTGCCTTGAGTGCTTCAAGTAGTGTGTGC
CCGTCTGTTGTGTGACTCTGGTAACTAGAGATCCCTCAGACCCTTTTAGTCAGTGTGGAAAATCTCTAGC
AGTACGTATAGTAGTTCATGTCATCTTATTATTCAGTATTTATAACTTGCAAAGAAATGAATATCAGAGA
GTGAGAGGAACTTGTTTATTGCAGCTTATAATGGTTACAAATAAAGCAATAGCATCACAAATTTCACAAA
TAAAGCATTTTTTTCACTGCATTCTAGTTGTGGTTTGTCCAAACTCATCAATGTATCTTATCATGTCTGG
CTCTAGCTATCCCGCCCCTAACTCCGCCCATCCCGCCCCTAACTCCGCCCAGTTCCGCCCATTCTCCGCC
CCATGGCTGACTAATTTTTTTTATTTATGCAGAGGCCGAGGCCGCCTCGGCCTCTGAGCTATTCCAGAAG
TAGTGAGGAGGCTTTTTTGGAGGCCTAGGGACGTACCCAATTCGCCCTATAGTGAGTCGTATTACGCGCG
CTCACTGGCCGTCGTTTTACAACGTCGTGACTGGGAAAACCCTGGCGTTACCCAACTTAATCGCCTTGCA
GCACATCCCCCTTTCGCCAGCTGGCGTAATAGCGAAGAGGCCCGCACCGATCGCCCTTCCCAACAGTTGC
GCAGCCTGAATGGCGAATGGG
[124 nt withheld, positions 7862-7985]
C
[91 nt withheld, positions 7987-8077]
A
[49 nt withheld, positions 8079-8127]
CCTTTGACGTTGGAGTCCACGTTCTTT
[37 nt withheld, positions 8155-8191]
ACCCTATCTCGGTCTATTCTTTTGATTTATAAGGGATTTTGCCGATTTCGGCCTATTGGTTAAAAAATGA
GCTGATTTAACAAAAATTTAACGCGAATTTTAACAAAATATTAACGCTTACAATTTAGGTGGCACTTTTC
GGGGAAATGTGCGCGGAACCCCTATTTGTTTATTTTTCTAAATACATTCAAATATGTATCCGCTCATGAG
ACAATAACCCTGATAAATGCTTCAATAATATTGAAAAAGGAAGAGTATGAGTATTCAACATTTCCGTGTC
GCCCTTATTCCCTTTTTTGCGGCATTTTGCCTTCCTGTTTTTGCTCACCCAGAAACGCTGGTGAAAGTAA
AAGATGCTGAAGATCAGTTGGGTGCACGAGTGGGTTACATCGAACTGGATCTCAACAGCGGTAAGATCCT
TGAGAGTTTTCGCCCCGAAGAACGTTTTCCAATGATGAGCACTTTTAAAGTTCTGCTATGTGGCGCGGTA
TTATCCCGTATTGACGCCGGGCAAGAGCAACTCGGTCGCCGCATACACTATTCTCAGAATGACTTGGTTG
AGTACTCACCAGTCACAGAAAAGCATCTTACGGATGGCATGACAGTAAGAGAATTATGCAGTGCTGCCAT
AACCATGAGTGATAACACTGCGGCCAACTTACTTCTGACAACGATCGGAGGACCGAAGGAGCTAACCGCT
TTTTTGCACAACATGGGGGATCATGTAACTCGCCTTGATCGTTGGGAACCGGAGCTGAATGAAGCCATAC
CAAACGACGAGCGTGACACCACGATGCCTGTAGCAATGGCAACAACGTTGCGCAAACTATTAACTGGCGA
ACTACTTACTCTAGCTTCCCGGCAACAATTAATAGACTGGATGGAGGCGGATAAAGTTGCAGGACCACTT
CTGCGCTCGGCCCTTCCGGCTGGCTGGTTTATTGCTGATAAATCTGGAGCCGGTGAGCGTGGGTCTCGCG
GTATCATTGCAGCACTGGGGCCAGATGGTAAGCCCTCCCGTATCGTAGTTATCTACACGACGGGGAGTCA
GGCAACTATGGATGAACGAAATAGACAGATCGCTGAGATAGGTGCCTCACTGATTAAGCATTGGTAACTG
TCAGACCAAGTTTACTCATATATACTTTAGATTGATTTAAAACTTCATTTTTAATTTAAAAGGATCTAGG
TGAAGATCCTTTTTGATAATCTCATGACCAAAATCCCTTAACGTGAGTTTTCGTTCCACTGAGCGTCAGA
CCCCGTAGAAAAGATCAAAGGATCTTCTTGAGATCCTTTTTTTCTGCGCGTAATCTGCTGCTTGCAAACA
AAAAAACCACCGCTACCAGCGGTGGTTTGTTTGCCGGATCAAGAGCTACCAACTCTTTTTCCGAAGGTAA
CTGGCTTCAGCAGAGCGCAGATACCAAATACTGTTCTTCTAGTGTAGCCGTAGTTAGGCCACCACTTCAA
GAACTCTGTAGCACCGCCTACATACCTCGCTCTGCTAATCCTGTTACCAGTGGCTGCTGCCAGTGGCGAT
AAGTCGTGTCTTACCGGGTTGGACTCAAGACGATAGTTACCGGATAAGGCGCAGCGGTCGGGCTGAACGG
GGGGTTCGTGCACACAGCCCAGCTTGGAGCGAACGACCTACACCGAACTGAGATACCTACAGCGTGAGCT
ATGAGAAAGCGCCACGCTTCCCGAAGGGAGAAAGGCGGACAGGTATCCGGTAAGCGGCAGGGTCGGAACA
GGAGAGCGCACGAGGGAGCTTCCAGGGGGAAACGCCTGGTATCTTTATAGTCCTGTCGGGTTTCGCCACC
TCTGACTTGAGCGTCGATTTTTGTGATGCTCGTCAGGGGGGCGGAGCCTATGGAAAAACGCCAGCAACGC
GGCCTTTTTACGGTTCCTGGCCTTTTGCTGGCCTTTTGCTCACATGTTCTTTCCTGCGTTATCCCCTGAT
TCTGTGGATAACCGTATTACCGCCTTTGAGTGAGCTGATACCGCTCGCCGCAGCCGAACGACCGAGCGCA
GCGAGTCAGTGAGCGAGGAAGCGGAAGAGCGCCCAATACGCAAACCGCCTCTCCCCGCGCGTTGGCCGAT
TCATTAATGCAGCTGGCACGACAGGTTTCCCGACTGGAAAGCGGGCAGTGAGCGCAACGCAATTAATGTG
AGTTAGCTCACTCATTAGGCACCCCAGGCTTTACACTTTATGCTTCCGGCTCGTATGTTGTGTGGAATTG
TGAGCGGATAACAATTTCACACAGGAAACAGCTATGACCATGATTACGCCAAGCGCGCAATTAACCCTCA
CTAAAGGGAACAAAAGCTGGAGCTGCAAGC
