>Addgene plasmid #142109 | TFORF2491 | depositor partial sequence | sequence record 278464 | Insert
ACCGCCACCATGATGTGCTGGCCGTGGCCACTTTCCTCCAAATGCAGGACATCATCACGGCCTGCCATGC
CCTCAAGTCACTTGCTGAGCCGGCTACCAGCCCTGGGGGAAATGCGGAGGCCTTGGCCACAGAAGGTCTG
CCCTGTTCCATCTCCAGGAGGGGACAAGAGAGCCAAAGAGGAGAAGGTGGCCACCAGCACGCTGAGCAGG
CTGGAGCAGGCAGGACGCAGCACACCCATAGGCCCCAGCAGGGACCTCAAGGAGGAGCGCGGCGGTCAGG
CCCAGAGTGCGGCCAGCGGTGCAGAGCAGACAGAGAAAGCCGATGCGCCCCGGGAGCCGCCGCCTGTGGA
GCTCAAGCCAGACCCCACGAGTGGCATGGCTGCTGCAGAAGCTGAGGCCGCTTTGTCCGAGAGCTCGGAG
CAAGAAATGGAGGTGGAGCCCGCCCGGAAAGGGGAAGAGGAGCAAAAGGAGCAAGAGGAGCAAGAGGAGG
AGGGCGCAGGGCCAGCTGAGGTCAAGGAGGAGGGTTCCCAGCTGGAGAACGGAGAGGCCCCCGAGGAGAA
CGAGAATGAGGAGTCAGCGGGCACAGACTCGGGGCAGGAGCTCGGCTCCGAGGCCCGGGGCCTGCGCTCA
GGCACCTACGGCGACCGCACGGAGTCCAAGGCCTACGGCTCCGTCATCCACAAGTGCGAGGACTGTGGGA
AGGAGTTCACGCACACGGGGAACTTCAAGCGGCACATCCGCATCCACACGGGGGAGAAGCCCTTCTCGTG
CCGGGAGTGCAGCAAGGCCTTTTCCGACCCGGCCGCGTGCAAGGCCCATGAGAAGACGCACAGCCCTCTG
AAGCCCTACGGCTGCGAGGAGTGCGGGAAGAGCTACCGCCTCATCAGCCTGCTGAACCTGCACAAGAAGC
GGCACTCGGGCGAGGCGCGCTACCGCTGCGAGGACTGCGGCAAGCTCTTCACCACCTCGGGCAACCTCAA
GCGCCACCAGCTGGTGCACAGCGGCGAGAAGCCCTACCAGTGCGACTACTGCGGCCGCTCCTTCTCCGAC
CCCACTTCCAAGATGCGCCACCTGGAGACCCACGACACGGACAAGGAGCACAAGTGCCCACACTGCGACA
AGAAGTTCAACCAGGTAGGGAACCTGAAGGCCCACCTGAAGATCCACATCGCTGACGGGCCCCTCAAGTG
CCGAGAGTGTGGGAAGCAGTTCACCACCTCAGGGAACCTGAAGCGGCACCTTCGGATCCACAGCGGGGAG
AAGCCCTACGTGTGCATCCACTGCCAGCGACAGTTTGCAGACCCCGGCGCTCTGCAGCGGCACGTCCGCA
TTCACACAGGTGAGAAGCCATGCCAGTGTGTGATGTGCGGTAAGGCCTTCACCCAGGCCAGCTCCCTCAT
CGCCCACGTGCGCCAGCACACCGGGGAGAAGCCCTACGTCTGCGAGCGCTGCGGCAAGAGATTCGTCCAG
TCCAGCCAGTTGGCCAATCATATTCGCCACCACGACAACATCCGCCCACACAAGTGCAGCGTGTGCAGCA
AGGCCTTCGTGAACGTGGGGGACCTGTCCAAGCACATCATCATTCACACTGGAGAGAAGCCTTACCTGTG
TGATAAGTGTGGGCGTGGCTTCAACCGGGTAGACAACCTGCGCTCCCACGTGAAGACCGTGCACCAGGGC
AAGGCAGGCATCAAGATCCTGGAGCCCGAGGAGGGCAGTGAGGTCAGCGTGGTCACTGTGGATGACATGG
TCACGCTGGCTACCGAGGCACTGGCAGCGACAGCCGTCACTCAGCTCACAGTGGTGCCGGTGGGAGCTGC
AGTGACAGCCGATGAGACGGAAGTCCTGAAGGCCGAGATCAGCAAAGCTGTGAAGCAAGTGCAGGAAGAA
GACCCCAACACTCACATCCTCTACGCCTGTGACTCCTGTGGGGACAAGTTTCTGGATGCCAACAGCCTGG
CTCAGCATGTGCGAATCCACACAGCCCAGGCACTGGTCATGTTCCAGACAGACGCGGACTTCTATCAGCA
GTATGGGCCAGGTGGCACGTGGCCTGCCGGGCAGGTGCTGCAGGCTGGGGAGCTGGTCTTCCGCCCTCGC
GACGGGGCTGAGGGCCAGCCCGCACTGGCAGAGACCTCCCCTACAGCTCCTGAATGTCCCCCGCCTGCCG
AGTAGTAATGAACTAGTCCGTAACTTGAAAGTATTTCGATTTCTTGGCTTTATATATCTTGTGGAAAGGA
CGACACATTATTTGCTACTAACATGAA
