>Addgene plasmid #142109 | TFORF2491 | depositor partial sequence | sequence record 278465 | Barcode
CACATTATTTGCTACTAACATGAA
